>Addgene plasmid #235836 | pME_Cp_0_3_008_psbE_5'UTR_Cr | addgene full sequence | sequence record 471443 | Addgene NGS Result
TGCCGCCGGGCGTTTTTTATTGGTGAGAATCCAAGCCTCGAGCTGTCAGACCAAGTTTACTCATATATAC
TTTAGATTGATTTAAAACTTCATTTTTAATTTAAAAGGATCTAGGTGAAGATCCTTTTTGATAATCTCAT
GACCAAAATCCCTTAACGTGAGTTTTCGTTCCACTGAGCGTCAGACCCCGTAGAAAAGATCAAAGGATCT
TCTTGAGATCCTTTTTTTCTGCGCGTAATCTGCTGCTTGCAAACAAAAAAACCACCGCTACCAGCGGTGG
TTTGTTTGCCGGATCAAGAGCTACCAACTCTTTTTCCGAAGGTAACTGGCTTCAGCAGAGCGCAGATACC
AAATACTGTTCTTCTAGTGTAGCCGTAGTTAGGCCACCACTTCAAGAACTCTGTAGCACCGCCTACATAC
CTCGCTCTGCTAATCCTGTTACCAGTGGCTGCTGCCAGTGGCGATAAGTCGTGTCTTACCGGGTTGGACT
CAAGACGATAGTTACCGGATAAGGCGCAGCGGTCGGGCTGAACGGGGGGTTCGTGCACACAGCCCAGCTT
GGAGCGAACGACCTACACCGAACTGAGATACCTACAGCGTGAGCTATGAGAAAGCGCCACGCTTCCCGAA
GGGAGAAAGGCGGACAGGTATCCGGTAAGCGGCAGGGTCGGAACAGGAGAGCGCACGAGGGAGCTTCCAG
GGGGAAACGCCTGGTATCTTTATAGTCCTGTCGGGTTTCGCCACCTCTGACTTGAGCGTCGATTTTTGTG
ATGCTCGTCAGGGGGGCGGAGCCTGTGGAAAAACGCCAGCAACGCGGCCTTTTTACGGTTCCTGGCCTTT
TGCTGGCCTTTTGCTCACATGTTCTTTCCTGCGTTATCCCCTGATTCTGTGGATAACCGTATTACCGCCT
TTGAGTGAGCTGATACCGCTCGCCGCAGCCGAACGACCGAGCGCAGCGAGTCAGTGAGCGAGGAAGCCTG
CATAACGCGAAGTAATCTTTTCGGTTTTAAAGAAAAAGGGCAGGGTGGTGACACCTTGCCCTTTTTTGCC
GGACTGCAGCGGCCGCTACTAGTCGCGATGAGTGGTCTCACATTAAAAAATACCTCCTAAGTGTGCTTAC
TTAGCTTTTTCAACAATTTGTCTGCTTTATAATCAATGTATTATAGTACGAGACCACTCATCGCTCTAGA
AGCGGCCGCGAATTCCAGAAATCATCCTTAGCGAAAGCTAAGGATTTTTTTTATCTGAAATTCTGCCTCG
TGATACGCCTATTTTTATAGGTTAATGTCATGATAATAATGGTTTCTTAGACGTCAGGTGGCACTCGAGT
TGATCGGGCACGTAAGAGGTTCCAACTTTCACCATAATGAAATAAGATCACTACCGGGCGTATTTTTTGA
GTTATCGAGATTTTCAGGAGCTAAGGAAGCTAAAATGGAGAAAAAAATCACTGGATATACCACCGTTGAT
ATATCCCAATGGCATCGTAAAGAACATTTTGAGGCATTTCAGTCAGTTGCTCAATGTACCTATAACCAGA
CCGTTCAGCTGGATATTACGGCCTTTTTAAAGACCGTAAAGAAAAATAAGCACAAGTTTTATCCGGCCTT
TATTCACATTCTTGCCCGCCTGATGAATGCTCATCCGGAATTTCGTATGGCAATGAAAGACGGTGAGCTG
GTGATATGGGATAGTGTTCACCCTTGTTACACCGTTTTCCATGAGCAAACTGAAACGTTTTCATCACTCT
GGAGTGAATACCACGACGATTTCCGGCAGTTTCTACACATATATTCGCAAGATGTGGCGTGTTACGGTGA
AAACCTGGCCTATTTCCCTAAAGGGTTTATTGAGAATATGTTTTTCGTATCAGCCAATCCCTGGGTGAGT
TTCACCAGTTTTGATTTAAACGTGGCCAATATGGACAACTTCTTCGCCCCCGTTTTCACCATGGGCAAAT
ATTATACGCAAGGCGACAAGGTGCTGATGCCGCTGGCGATTCAGGTTCATCATGCCGTTTGTGATGGCTT
CCATGTCGGCAGAATGCTTAATGAATTACAACAGTACTGCGACGAGTGGCAGGGCGGGGCGTAATTTGAT
ATCGAGCTCGCTTGGACTCCTGTTGATAGATCCAGTAATGACCTCAGAACTCCATCTGGATTTGTTCAGA
ACGCTCGGT
Features (pLannotate 1.2.2; 8 found; start..end, strand, type, name):
    213..801     +  rep_origin     ori: high-copy-number ColE1/pMB1/pBR322/pUC origin of replication
    996..1053    -  terminator     his operon terminator: This putative transcriptin terminator from the E. coli his operon has a 2-bp deletion introduced during synthesis. Its efficiency has not been determined.
   1054..1073    -  misc_feature   BioBrick suffix: universal suffix for all parts
   1184..1205    -  misc_feature   BioBrick prefix: BioBrick prefix for parts that do not start with "ATG"
   1208..1251    +  terminator     bacterial terminator: putative bacterial transcription terminator
   1337..1434    +  promoter       cat promoter: promoter of the E. coli cat gene encoding chloramphenicol acetyltransferase
   1435..2091    +  CDS            cat: CAT_ECOLX - Experimental evidence at protein level: Swiss-Prot protein existence level 1. This enzyme is an effector of chloramphenicol resistance in bacteria. From Escherichia coli. This protein is used as a marker in many commonly used cloning vectors, such as pACYC184.
   2115..30      +  terminator     lambda t0 terminator (across the origin): transcription terminator from phage lambda
