[The description below was written by a language model from this plasmid's Addgene catalogue record and pLannotate feature annotations shown in this document.]
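Description:
pME_Cp_0_3_008_psbE_5'UTR_Cr is a small synthetic-biology part plasmid (2,179 nt in the sequenced record) that stores the 5' untranslated region of the Chlamydomonas reinhardtii chloroplast gene psbE as a reusable cloning module. It was built in the pME_Cp_UAV_GFP backbone (about 2.1 kb), whose name suggests an acceptor vector with a GFP placeholder, although the record does not explain this. The 78 bp, unmutated insert was introduced through BsaI sites that were destroyed during cloning. The use of this type IIS enzyme is consistent with a Golden Gate-style modular assembly scheme. The plasmid belongs to a toolkit described as a modular, high-throughput approach to synthetic biology in the Chlamydomonas chloroplast.

The plasmid is propagated in E. coli at high copy from a ColE1/pUC-type origin and is selected with chloramphenicol. Resistance comes from a cat (chloramphenicol acetyltransferase) gene driven by its own promoter and followed by the lambda t0 terminator. The automated annotation does not label the psbE 5'UTR itself. It does detect BioBrick prefix and suffix sequences separated by a gap of roughly the right size, which is presumably where the insert lies. This region is bracketed by a his operon terminator and another putative bacterial terminator, which would insulate the part from read-through transcription in the bacterial host.

The plasmid contains no promoter, coding sequence or chloroplast homology arms for expression in algae, so it is not an expression construct on its own. It serves as a source of a 5'UTR element, which in chloroplast genes typically influences transcript stability and translation. The part is intended to be combined with promoters, coding sequences and 3'UTRs in higher-level assemblies for chloroplast transgene expression.
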