Addgene plasmid #235836: pME_Cp_0_3_008_psbE_5'UTR_Cr
Purpose: psbE 5'UTR Chlamydomonas reinhardtii
Depositing lab: Tobias Erb. Depositing organization: Max Planck Institute for Terrestrial Microbiology. Publication: A modular high-throughput approach for advancing synthetic biology in the chloroplast of Chlamydomonas. Inckemann RM, Chotel T, Burgis M, Brinkmann CK, Andreas L, Baumann J, Sharma P, Klose M, Barrett J, Ries F, Paczia N, Glatter T, Mackinder LCM, Willmund F, Erb TJ. Nat Plants. 2025 Nov;11(11):2332-2349. doi: 10.1038/s41477-025-02126-2. Epub 2025 Nov 3. PubMed 41184475.
Backbone
  Vector backbone: pME_Cp_UAV_GFP
  Backbone size w/o insert (bp): 2101
  Vector type: Synthetic Biology
Growth in bacteria
  Bacterial resistance: Chloramphenicol, 25 μg/mL
  Growth temperature: 37°C
  Growth strain: DH5alpha
  Copy number: High Copy
Gene/Insert
  Gene/Insert name: psbE 5'UTR
  Species: Chlamydomonas reinhardtii
  Insert size (bp): 78
  Mutation: none
  Cloning method: Restriction Enzyme; 5′ cloning site BsaI (destroyed during cloning); 3′ cloning site BsaI (destroyed during cloning)
  Sequencing primers: 5′ CGTATCACGAGGCAGAATTTC; 3′ CCTGCATAACGCGAAGTAATC
Terms and licenses: Academic/Nonprofit Terms; Industry Terms: Not Available to Industry
Depositor comments: Please visit https://doi.org/10.1101/2024.05.08.593163 for bioRxiv preprint.
How to cite: pME_Cp_0_3_008_psbE_5'UTR_Cr was a gift from Tobias Erb (Addgene plasmid # 235836 ; http://n2t.net/addgene:235836 ; RRID:Addgene_235836)
